>Addgene plasmid #228545 | 2X-FKBP-meGFP-OMP25mts | addgene full sequence | sequence record 454856 | Addgene NGS Result
TTGAGATCCTTTTTTTCTGCGCGTAATCTGCTGCTTGCAAACAAAAAAACCACCGCTACCAGCGGTGGTT
TGTTTGCCGGATCAAGAGCTACCAACTCTTTTTCCGAAGGTAACTGGCTTCAGCAGAGCGCAGATACCAA
ATACTGTTCTTCTAGTGTAGCCGTAGTTAGGCCACCACTTCAAGAACTCTGTAGCACCGCCTACATACCT
CGCTCTGCTAATCCTGTTACCAGTGGCTGCTGCCAGTGGCGATAAGTCGTGTCTTACCGGGTTGGACTCA
AGACGATAGTTACCGGATAAGGCGCAGCGGTCGGGCTGAACGGGGGGTTCGTGCACACAGCCCAGCTTGG
AGCGAACGACCTACACCGAACTGAGATACCTACAGCGTGAGCTATGAGAAAGCGCCACGCTTCCCGAAGG
GAGAAAGGCGGACAGGTATCCGGTAAGCGGCAGGGTCGGAACAGGAGAGCGCACGAGGGAGCTTCCAGGG
GGAAACGCCTGGTATCTTTATAGTCCTGTCGGGTTTCGCCACCTCTGACTTGAGCGTCGATTTTTGTGAT
GCTCGTCAGGGGGGCGGAGCCTATGGAAAAACGCCAGCAACGCGGCCTTTTTACGGTTCCTGGCCTTTTG
CTGGCCTTTTGCTCACATGTTCTTTCCTGCGTTATCCCCTGATTCTGTGGATAACCGTATTACCGCCTTT
GAGTGAGCTGATACCGCTCGCCGCAGCCGAACGACCGAGCGCAGCGAGTCAGTGAGCGAGGAAGCGGAAG
AGCGCCCAATACGCAAACCGCCTCTCCCCGCGCGTTGGCCGATTCATTAATGCAGCTGGCACGACAGGTT
TCCCGACTGGAAAGCGGGCAGTGAGCGCAACGCAATTAATGTGAGTTAGCTCACTCATTAGGCACCCCAG
GCTTTACACTTTATGCTTCCGGCTCGTATGTTGTGTGGAATTGTGAGCGGATAACAATTTCACACAGGAA
ACAGCTATGACCATGATTACGCCAAGCGCGCAATTAACCCTCACTAAAGGGAACAAAAGCTGGGTACCTA
AGATACATTGATGAGTTTGGACAAACCACAACTAGAATGCAGTGAAAAAAATGCTTTATTTGTGAAATTT
GTGATGCTATTGCTTTATTTGTAACCATTATAAGCTGCAATAAACAAGTTGACGGTATCGTAATAACTTC
GTATAGCATACATTATACGAAGTTATATGGATCCATATGCTAGCTCGACGGTGCAGGTCGAGGGATCTCC
ATAAGAGAAGAGGGACAGCTATGACTGGGAGTAGTCAGGAGAGGAGGAAAAATCTGGCTAGTAAAACATG
TAAGGAAAATTTTAGGGATGTTAAAGAAAAAAATAACACAAAACAAAATATAAAAAAAATCTAACCTCAA
GTCAAGGCTTTTCTATGGAATAAGGAATGGACAGCAGGGGGCTGTTTCATATACTGATGACCTCTTTATA
GCCAACCTTTGTTCATGGCAGCCAGCATATGGGCATATGTTGCCAAACTCTAAACCAAATACTCATTCTG
ATGTTTTAAATGATTTGCCCTCCCATATGTCCTTCCGAGTGAGAGACACAAAAAATTCCAACACACTATT
GCAATGAAAATAAATTTCCTTTATTAGCCAGAAGTCAGATGCTCAAGGGGCTTCATGATGTCCCCATAAT
TTTTGGCAGAGGGAAAAAGATCTCAGTGGTATTTGTGAGCCAGGGCATTGGCCACACCAGCCACCACCTT
CTGATAGGCAGCCTGCACCTGAGGAGTGAATTGCGGCCGCTCAGAGCTGCTTTCGGTATCTCACGAAGGC
CCAAACTGCTACCAGGGTAAGGGCAAACACTGGCAGCAGCACCACAGCTACAGGAACTCCACTCGGCTCT
CCGTCGCCTCGTGAATTCGAAGCTTGAGCTCGAGATCCACTTCCACTTCCCGATGCATCACCGGATTCAC
CACCCTTGTACAGCTCGTCCATGCCGAGAGTGATCCCGGCGGCGGTCACGAACTCCAGCAGGACCATGTG
ATCGCGCTTCTCGTTGGGGTCTTTGCTCAGCTTGGACTGGGTGCTCAGGTAGTGGTTGTCGGGCAGCAGC
ACGGGGCCGTCGCCGATGGGGGTGTTCTGCTGGTAGTGGTCGGCGAGCTGCACGCTGCCGTCCTCGATGT
TGTGGCGGATCTTGAAGTTCACCTTGATGCCGTTCTTCTGCTTGTCGGCCATGATATAGACGTTGTGGCT
GTTGTAGTTGTACTCCAGCTTGTGCCCCAGGATGTTGCCGTCCTCCTTGAAGTCGATGCCCTTCAGCTCG
ATGCGGTTCACCAGGGTGTCGCCCTCGAACTTCACCTCGGCGCGGGTCTTGTAGTTGCCGTCGTCCTTGA
AGAAGATGGTGCGCTCCTGGACGTAGCCTTCGGGCATGGCGGACTTGAAGAAGTCGTGCTGCTTCATGTG
GTCGGGGTAGCGGCTGAAGCACTGCACGCCGTAGGTCAGGGTGGTCACGAGGGTGGGCCAGGGCACGGGC
AGCTTGCCGGTGGTGCAGATGAACTTCAGGGTCAGCTTGCCGTAGGTGGCATCGCCCTCGCCCTCGCCGG
ACACGCTGAACTTGTGGCCGTTTACGTCGCCGTCCAGCTCGACCAGGATGGGCACCACCCCGGTGAACAG
CTCCTCGCCCTTGCTCACCATGGTGGCGACCGGTGATCCACCGCCTCCGCTACCCTCCAGCTTCAGCAGC
TCCACGTCGAACACCAGGGTGGCGTGGGGGGGGATGATGCCGGGGTGGCCGGTGGCGCCGTAGGCATAGT
CGGGGCTGATGGTCAGCTTGGCCCGCTGCCCCACGCTCATCTGAGCCACGCCTTCCTCCCAGCCGCGGAT
CACTTCCTGTTTGCCCAGCATGAACTTGAAGGGCTTGTTGCGGTCGCGGCTGCTGTCGAACTTCTTGCCG
TCCTCCAGCATGCCGGTGTAGTGGACCACGCAAGTCTGGCCTCTCTTGGGAAAGGTGCGGCCGTCGCCGG
GGCTGATGGTCTCGACCTGCACGCCTCTAGTTTCCAGTTTTAGAAGCTCCACATCGAAGACGAGAGTGGC
ATGTGGTGGGATGATGCCTGGGTGCCCAGTGGCACCATAGGCATAATCTGGAGATATAGTCAGTTTGGCT
CTCTGACCCACACTCATCTGGGCAACCCCTTCTTCCCAGCCTCGGATCACCTCCTGCTTGCCTAGCATAA
ACTTAAAGGGCTTGTTTCTGTCCCGGGAGGAATCAAATTTCTTTCCATCTTCAAGCATCCCGGTGTAGTG
CACCACGCAGGTCTGGCCGCGCTTGGGGAAGGTGCGCCCGTCTCCTGGGGAGATGGTTTCCACCTGCACT
CCCATGGTGGCGGCGCGCCGGTGGTCGAGCAATTCTTTGCCAAAATGATGAGACAGCACAATAACCAGCA
CGTTGCCCAGGAGCTGTAGGAAAAAGAAGAAGGCATGAACATGGTTAGCAGAGGCTCTAGAGCCGCCGGT
CACACGCCAGAAGCCGAACCCCGCCCTGCCCCGTCCCCCCCGAAGGCAGCCGTCCCCCCGCGGACAGCCC
CGAGGCTGGAGAGGGAGAAGGGGACGGCGGCGCGGCGACGCACGAAGGCCCTCCCCGCCCATTTCCTTCC
TGCCGGCGCCGCACCGCTTCGCCCCGCGCCCGCTAGAGGGGGTGCGGCGGCGCCTCCCAGATTTCGGCTC
CGCACAGATTTGGGACAAAGGAAGTCCCTGCGCCCTCTCGCACGATTACCATAAAAGGCAATGGCTGCGG
CTCGCCGCGCCTCGACAGCCGCCGGCGCTCCGGGGGCCGCCGCGCCCCTCCCCCGAGCCCYCCCCGGCCC
GAGGCGGCCCCGCCCCGCCCGGCACCCCCACCTGCCGCCACCCCCCGCCCGGCACGGCGAGCCCCGCGCC
ACGCCCCGTACGGAGCCCCGCACCCGAAGCCGGGCCGTGCTCAGCAACTCGGGGAGGGGGGTGCAGGGGG
GGTTGCAGCCCGACCGACGCGCCCACACCCCCTGCTCACCCCCCCACGCACACACCCCGCACGCAGCCTT
TGTTCCCCTCGCAGCCCCCCCCGCACCGCGGGGCACCGCCCCCGGCCGCGCTCCCCTCGCGCACACTGCG
GAGCGCACAAAGCCCCGCGCCGCGCCCGCAGCGCTCACAGCCGCCGGGCAGCGCGGAGCCGCACGCGGCG
CTCCCCACGCACACACACACGCACGCACCCCCCGAGCCGCTCCCCCCGCACAAAGGGCCCTCCCGGAGCC
CCTCAAGGCTTTCACGCAGCCACAGAAAAGAAACAAGCCGTCATTAAACCAAGCGCTAATTACAGCCCGG
AGGAGAAGGGCCGTCCCGCCCGCTCACCTGTGGGAGTAACGCGGTCAGTCAGAGCCGGGGCGGGCGGCGC
GAGGCGGCGGCGGAGCGGGGCACGGGGCGAAGGCAGCGCGCAGCGACTCCCGCCCGCCGCGCGCTTCGCT
TTTTATAGGGCCGCCGCCGCCGCCGCCTCGCCATAAAAGGAAACTTTCGGAGCGCGCCGCTCTGATTGGC
TGCCGCCGCMCCTCYCCGCCYCSCCCCSCCCCCCCCCCCCCCCCCCCCCCCCCCCCCCSGCGCGCGCCCC
CCCCCCCCCCCCCCCGCCCCCATCGCTGCACAAAATAATTAAAAAATAAATAAATACAAAATTGGGGGTG
GGGAGGGGGGGGAGATGGGGAGAGTGAAGCAGAACGTGGGGCTCACCTCGACCATGGTAATAGCGATGAC
TAATACGTAGATGTACTGCCAAGTAGGAAAGTCCCATAAGGTCATGTACTGGGCATAATGCCAGGCGGGC
CATTTACCGTCATTGACGTCAATAGGGGGCGTACTTGGCATATGATACACTTGATGTACTGCCAAGTGGG
CAGTTTACCGTAAATACTCCACCCATTGACGTCAATGGAAAGTCCCTATTGGCGTTACTATGGGAACATA
CGTCATTATTGACGTCAATGGGCGGGGGTCGTTGGGCGGTCAGCCAGGCGGGCCATTTACCGTAAGTTAT
GTAACGCGGAACTCCATATATGGGCTATGAACTAATGACCCCGTAATTGATTACTATTAATAACTAGTGC
TATTGTCTTCCCAATCCTCCCCCTTGCTGTCCTGCCCCACCCCACCCCCCAGAATAGAATGACACCTACT
CAGACAATGCGATGCAATTTCCTCATTTTATTAGGAAAGGACAGTGGGAGTGGCACCTTCCAGGGTCAAG
GAAGGCACGGGGGAGGGGCAAACAACAGATGGCTGGCAACTAGAAGGCACAGTCGAGGCTGATCAGCGAG
CTCTAGAGTCGGTGGGCCTCGGGGGCGGGTGCGGGGTCGGCGGGGCCGCCCCGGGTGGCTTCGGTCGGAG
CCATGGGGTCGTGCGCTCCTTTCGGTCGGGCGCTGCGGGTCGTGGGGCGGGCGTCAGGCACCGGGCTTGC
GGGTCATGCACCAGGTGCGCGGTCCTTCGGGCACCTCGACGTCGGCGGTGACGGTGAAGCCGAGCCGCTC
GTAGAAGGGGAGGTTGCGGGGCGCGGAGGTCTCCAGGAAGGCGGGCACCCCGGCGCGCTCGGCCGCCTCC
ACTCCGGGGAGCACGACGGCGCTGCCCAGACCCTTGCCCTGGTGGTCGGGCGAGACGCCGACGGTGGCCA
GGAACCACGCGGGCTCCTTGGGCCGGTGCGGCGCCAGGAGGCCTTCCATCTGTTGCTGCGCGGCCAGCCG
GGAACCGCTCAACTCGGCCATGCGCGGGCCGATCTCGGCGAACACCGCCCCCGCTTCGACGCTCTCCGGC
GTGGTCCAGACCGCCACCGCGGCGCCGTCGTCCGCGACCCACACCTTGCCGATGTCGAGCCCGACGCGCG
TGAGGAAGAGTTCTTGCAGCTCGGTGACCCGCTCGATGTGGCGGTCCGGGTCGACGGTGTGGCGCGTGGC
GGGGTAGTCGGCGAACGCGGCGGCGAGGGTGCGTACGGCCCGGGGGACGTCGTCGCGGGTGGCGAGGCGC
ACCGTGGGCTTGTACTCGGTCATGGTGATAACTTCGTATAGGATACTTTATACGAAGTTATTTATTCTCG
AATGGGGGACCCCGTCCCTAACCCACGGGGCCAGTGGCTATGGCAGGGCCTGCCGCCCCGACGTTGGCTG
CGAGCCCTGGGCCTTCACCCGAACTTGGGGGGTGGGGTGGGGAAAAGGAAGAAACGCGGGCGTATTGGCC
CCAATGGGGTCTCGGTGGGGTATCGACAGAGTGCCAGCCCTGGGACCGAACCCCGCGTTTATGAACAAAC
GACCCAACACCCGTGCGTTTTATTCTGTCTTTTTATTGCCGTCATAGCGCGGGTTCCTTCCGGTATTGTC
TCCTTCCGTGTTTATTAAGCTTGGCACTTTTCGGGGAAATGTGCGCGGAACCCCTATTTGTTTATTTTTC
TAAATACATTCAAATATGTATCCGCTCATGAGACAATAACCCTGATAAATGCTTCAATAATATTGAAAAA
GGAAGAGTATGAGTATTCAACATTTCCGTGTCGCCCTTATTCCCTTTTTTGCGGCATTTTGCCTTCCTGT
TTTTGCTCACCCAGAAACGCTGGTGAAAGTAAAAGATGCTGAAGATCAGTTGGGTGCACGAGTGGGTTAC
ATCGAACTGGATCTCAACAGCGGTAAGATCCTTGAGAGTTTTCGCCCCGAAGAACGTTTTCCAATGATGA
GCACTTTTAAAGTTCTGCTATGTGGCGCGGTATTATCCCGTATTGACGCCGGGCAAGAGCAACTCGGTCG
CCGCATACACTATTCTCAGAATGACTTGGTTGAGTACTCACCAGTCACAGAAAAGCATCTTACGGATGGC
ATGACAGTAAGAGAATTATGCAGTGCTGCCATAACCATGAGTGATAACACTGCGGCCAACTTACTTCTGA
CAACGATCGGAGGACCGAAGGAGCTAACCGCTTTTTTGCACAACATGGGGGATCATGTAACTCGCCTTGA
TCGTTGGGAACCGGAGCTGAATGAAGCCATACCAAACGACGAGCGTGACACCACGATGCCTGTAGCAATG
GCAACAACGTTGCGCAAACTATTAACTGGCGAACTACTTACTCTAGCTTCCCGGCAACAATTAATAGACT
GGATGGAGGCGGATAAAGTTGCAGGACCACTTCTGCGCTCGGCCCTTCCGGCTGGCTGGTTTATTGCTGA
TAAATCTGGAGCCGGTGAGCGTGGGTCTCGCGGTATCATTGCAGCACTGGGGCCAGATGGTAAGCCCTCC
CGTATCGTAGTTATCTACACGACGGGGAGTCAGGCAACTATGGATGAACGAAATAGACAGATCGCTGAGA
TAGGTGCCTCACTGATTAAGCATTGGTAACTGTCAGACCAAGTTTACTCATATATACTTTAGATTGATTT
AAAACTTCATTTTTAATTTAAAAGGATCTAGGTGAAGATCCTTTTTGATAATCTCATGACCAAAATCCCT
TAACGTGAGTTTTCGTTCCACTGAGCGTCAGACCCCGTAGAAAAGATCAAAGGATCTTC
Features (pLannotate 1.2.2; 26 found; start..end, strand, type, name):
      1..589     +  rep_origin     ori: high-copy-number ColE1/pMB1/pBR322/pUC origin of replication
    772..864     +  CDS            lacI (fragment): lac repressor; lacI; The lac repressor binds to the lac operator to inhibit transcription in E. coli. This inhibition can be relieved by adding lactose or isopropyl-β-D-thiogalactopyranoside (IPTG).
    877..898     +  protein_bind   CAP binding site: CAP binding activates transcription in the presence of cAMP. E. coli catabolite activator protein
    913..943     +  promoter       lac promoter: promoter for the E. coli lac operon
    951..967     +  protein_bind   lac operator: The lac repressor binds to the lac operator to inhibit transcription in E. coli. This inhibition can be relieved by adding lactose or isopropyl-β-D-thiogalactopyranoside (IPTG). lac repressor encoded by lacI
   1012..1030    +  promoter       T3 promoter: promoter for bacteriophage T3 RNA polymerase
   1049..1170    -  polyA_signal   SV40 poly(A) signal: SV40 polyadenylation signal
   1183..1216    +  protein_bind   loxP: Cre-mediated recombination occurs in the 8-bp core sequence (GCATACAT). Cre recombinase
   1580..1635    -  polyA_signal   β-globin poly(A) signal: rabbit β-globin polyadenylation signal (Gil and Proudfoot, 1987)
   1706..1783    -  CDS            HBB (fragment): HBB_PONPY - Experimental evidence at transcript level: Swiss-Prot protein existence level 2. Involved in oxygen transport from the lung to the various peripheral tissues. From Pongo pygmaeus (Bornean orangutan).
   1794..1901    -  CDS            Synj2bp (fragment): SYJ2B_RAT - Also known as Omp25. Experimental evidence at protein level: Swiss-Prot protein existence level 1. Regulates endocytosis of activin type 2 receptor kinases through the Ral/RALBP1-dependent pathway and may be involved in suppression of activin-induced signal transduction. From Rattus norvegicus (Rat).
   1903..1927    -  misc_feature   MCS (fragment): multiple cloning site
   1965..2681    -  CDS            mEGFP: mEGFP is a basic (constitutively fluorescent) green fluorescent protein published in 2002, derived from Aequorea victoria. It has moderate acid sensitivity.
   2715..3035    -  CDS            FKBP: human FK506-binding protein FKBP12 synthetic gene with alternative codons
   3042..3365    -  CDS            FKBP1A: FKB1A_HUMAN - Also known as FKBP1, FKBP12. Experimental evidence at protein level: Swiss-Prot protein existence level 1. Keeps in an inactive conformation TGFBR1, the TGF-beta type I serine/threonine kinase receptor, preventing TGF-beta receptor activation in absence of ligand. Recruits SMAD7 to ACVR1B which prevents the association of SMAD2 and SMAD3 with the activin receptor complex, thereby blocking the activin signal. May modulate the RYR1 calcium channel activity. PPIases accelerate the folding of proteins. It catalyzes the cis-trans isomerization of proline imidic peptide bonds in oligop
   3444..4460    -  intron         chimeric intron: chimera between introns from chicken β-actin and rabbit β-globin
   4620..4741    -  promoter       chicken β-actin promoter (fragment): contains a 21-bp deletion relative to the standard chicken β-actin promoter
   4743..5046    -  enhancer       CMV enhancer: human cytomegalovirus immediate early enhancer
   5191..5302    -  polyA_signal   bGH poly(A) signal: bovine growth hormone polyadenylation signal
   5329..5394    -  CDS            dmpM (fragment): DMPM_STRAD - Protein inferred from homology: Swiss-Prot protein existence level 3. From Streptomyces alboniger.
   5444..6043    -  CDS            PuroR: puromycin N-acetyltransferase; pac from Streptomyces alboniger; confers resistance to puromycin
   6048..6081    +  protein_bind   lox2272: Cre-mediated recombination occurs in the 8-bp core sequence (GGATACTT). lox2272 sites are compatible with each other, but incompatible with loxP or loxN sites (Lee and Saito, 1988). Cre recombinase
   6186..6202    +  polyA_signal   bGH poly(A) signal (fragment): bovine growth hormone polyadenylation signal
   6293..6341    -  polyA_signal   HSV TK poly(A) signal: herpes simplex virus thymidine kinase polyadenylation signal (Cole and Stacy, 1985)
   6414..6518    +  promoter       AmpR promoter: bla
   6519..7379    +  CDS            AmpR: β-lactamase; bla; confers resistance to ampicillin, carbenicillin, and related antibiotics
