[The description below was written by a language model from this plasmid's Addgene catalogue record and pLannotate feature annotations shown in this document.]
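Description:
2X-FKBP-meGFP-OMP25mts is a 7.5 kb mammalian expression plasmid built on a backbone derived from another repository plasmid. It is propagated in E. coli from a high-copy ColE1/pUC-type origin under ampicillin selection (AmpR/β-lactamase). Its payload is a single fusion protein driven by a CAG-type promoter arrangement: a CMV enhancer, a chicken β-actin promoter fragment and a chimeric chicken β-actin/rabbit β-globin intron, with a rabbit β-globin polyadenylation signal downstream.

The open reading frame begins with two tandem copies of human FKBP12, one of them annotated as a synthetic version with alternative codons, which would reduce repetition between the copies. These are followed by monomeric EGFP and a C-terminal fragment of rat Synj2bp (OMP25). This fragment serves as the tail-anchor signal that places the fusion on the outer mitochondrial membrane.

The annotation also shows a promoterless-looking puromycin N-acetyltransferase cassette with a bGH poly(A) signal. A lox2272 site lies beside this cassette and a loxP site lies beyond the expression cassette. This layout of heterotypic lox sites resembles recombinase-mediated cassette exchange, but the record does not state that use and no promoter for PuroR is annotated. Leftover lac promoter/operator, T3 promoter and extra poly(A) elements belong to the backbone.

According to the record, the plasmid supplies the mitochondrial anchor half of a rapalog chemically induced dimerization system. Adding the dimerizer recruits a co-expressed partner carrying the complementary binding domain to FKBP on the mitochondrial surface, and the GFP allows the anchor's localization to be checked. The partner construct is not described in the record.
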