Addgene plasmid #228545: 2X-FKBP-meGFP-OMP25mts
Purpose: FKBP domain targeted to the mitochondrial OMM. Use for rapalog CID system
Depositing lab: Thomas Schwarz. Depositing organization: Boston Children's Hospital. Publication: Energy stress activates AMPK to arrest mitochondria via phosphorylation of TRAK1. Falk JE, Henke T, Gowrisankaran S, Wanderoy S, Basu H, Greally S, Steen J, Schwarz TL. J Cell Biol. 2026 Apr 6;225(4):e202501023. doi: 10.1083/jcb.202501023. Epub 2026 Jan 30. PubMed 41615403.
Backbone
  Vector backbone: Addgene plasmid 67762
  Vector type: Mammalian Expression
Growth in bacteria
  Bacterial resistance: Ampicillin, 100 μg/mL
  Growth temperature: 37°C
  Growth strain: DH5alpha
  Copy number: High Copy
Gene/Insert
  Gene/Insert name: 2xFKBP--mito-meGFP
Terms and licenses: Academic/Nonprofit Terms; Industry Terms: Not Available to Industry
How to cite: 2X-FKBP-meGFP-OMP25mts was a gift from Thomas Schwarz (Addgene plasmid # 228545 ; http://n2t.net/addgene:228545 ; RRID:Addgene_228545)
